Addgene plasmid #245681: pICSL61004
Purpose: Level 0 Golden Gate part 3' Extensin-Truncated-EU (TerP1) terminator P1, GCTT - TAGA
Depositing lab: Mark Youles. Depositing organization: Sainsbury Laboratory, Norwich.
Backbone
  Vector backbone: pICSL01053
  Backbone size w/o insert (bp): 2247
  Vector type: Synthetic Biology
Growth in bacteria
  Bacterial resistance: Spectinomycin, 50 μg/mL
  Growth temperature: 37°C
  Growth strain: DH5alpha
  Copy number: High Copy
Gene/Insert
  Gene/Insert name: 3' Extensin-Truncated-EU (TerP1) terminator P1
  Species: Synthetic
  Insert size (bp): 485
  Mutation: BsaI/BpiI sites removed by point-mutation
  Cloning method: Restriction Enzyme; 5′ cloning site BsaI (destroyed during cloning); 3′ cloning site BsaI (destroyed during cloning)
  Sequencing primers: 5′ TCACATGTTCTTTCCTGCG; 3′ GTCTCATGAGCGGATACATATTTGAATG
Terms and licenses: Academic/Nonprofit Terms; Industry Terms: Not Available to Industry
Depositor comments: Level 0 terminator module used for GoldenGate assemblies using the MoClo overhang syntax
How to cite: pICSL61004 was a gift from Mark Youles (Addgene plasmid # 245681 ; http://n2t.net/addgene:245681 ; RRID:Addgene_245681)
