[The description below was written by a language model from this plasmid's Addgene catalogue record and pLannotate feature annotations shown in this document.]
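Description:
pICSL61004 is a Level 0 Golden Gate part plasmid for synthetic biology, built on the 2,247 bp pICSL01053 backbone and carrying a single standardised module: a 485 bp synthetic terminator described as the 3' Extensin-Truncated-EU terminator (TerP1, position P1). The part follows the MoClo overhang syntax and is flanked by GCTT and TAGA fusion sites. These four-base overhangs let a Type IIS enzyme release it and ligate it in a defined order and orientation downstream of a coding sequence part during one-pot assembly of a transcription unit. Internal BsaI and BpiI recognition sites in the terminator were removed by point mutation, the usual "domestication" step that keeps the part from being cut internally during assembly. The BsaI sites used to load the insert into the backbone were destroyed during cloning.

The sequence record is 2,734 nt, matching the sum of the backbone and insert sizes. The plasmid is maintained in E. coli at high copy from a ColE1/pUC-type origin. Selection is by spectinomycin through the aadA gene, which also confers streptomycin resistance and lies downstream of a bla (AmpR) promoter. The short integrase, gentamicin acetyltransferase and lacI fragments in the annotation appear to be non-functional remnants of the sequences from which the resistance cassette and backbone were derived. The automated annotation does not label the terminator insert itself, which presumably lies in the unannotated region after the origin. The record names no target host, so use in plant expression constructs, which extensin terminators suggest, is only an inference.
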