Features (pLannotate 1.2.2; 6 found; start..end, strand, type, name):
    110..214     +  promoter       AmpR promoter: bla
    205..285     -  CDS            int (fragment): INT2_ECOLX - Protein inferred from homology: Swiss-Prot protein existence level 3. Putative integrase believed to be involved in the insertion of antibiotic resistance genes into plasmids and transposons. From Escherichia coli.
    373..429     +  CDS            GmR (fragment): gentamycin acetyltransferase; aacC1; confers resistance to gentamycin
    436..1224    +  CDS            aadA: S3AD_ECOLX - Experimental evidence at protein level: Swiss-Prot protein existence level 1. Mediates bacterial resistance to the antibiotics streptomycin and spectinomycin. From Escherichia coli.
   1398..1986    +  rep_origin     ori: high-copy-number ColE1/pMB1/pBR322/pUC origin of replication
   2169..2218    +  CDS            lacI (fragment): lac repressor; lacI; The lac repressor binds to the lac operator to inhibit transcription in E. coli. This inhibition can be relieved by adding lactose or isopropyl-β-D-thiogalactopyranoside (IPTG).
>Addgene plasmid #245681 | pICSL61004 | addgene full sequence | sequence record 495768 | Addgene NGS Result
GTGGCTCTTCAGTGGACGAAAGGGCCTCGTGATACGCCTATTTTTATAGGTTAATGTCATGATAATAATG
GTTTCTTAGACGTCAGGTGGCACTTTTCGGGGAAATGTGCGCGGAACCCCTATTTGTTTATTTTTCTAAA
TACATTCAAATATGTATCCGCTCATGAGACAATAACCCTGATAAATGCTTCAATAATATTGAAAAAGGAA
GAGTATGCGCTCACGCAACTGGTCCAGAACCTTGACCGAACGCAGCGGTGGTAACGGCGCAGTGGCGGTT
TTCATGGCTTGTTATGACTGTTTTTTTTTGGGGTACAGTCTATGCCTCGGGCATCCAAGCAGCAAGCGCG
TTACGCCGTGGGTCGATGTTTGATGTTATGGAGCAGCAACGATGTTACGCAGCAGGGCAGTCGCCCTAAA
ACAAAGTTAAACATCATGAGGGAAGCGGTGATCGCCGAAGTATCGACTCAACTATCAGAGGTAGTTGGCG
TCATCGAGCGCCATCTCGAACCGACGTTGCTGGCCGTACATTTGTACGGCTCCGCAGTGGATGGCGGCCT
GAAGCCACACAGCGATATTGATTTGCTGGTTACGGTGACCGTAAGGCTTGATGAAACAACGCGGCGAGCT
TTGATCAACGACCTTTTGGAAACTTCGGCTTCCCCTGGAGAGAGCGAGATTCTCCGCGCTGTAGAAGTCA
CCATTGTTGTGCACGACGACATCATTCCGTGGCGTTATCCAGCTAAGCGCGAACTGCAATTTGGAGAATG
GCAGCGCAATGACATTCTTGCAGGTATCTTCGAGCCAGCCACGATCGACATTGATCTGGCTATCTTGCTG
ACAAAAGCAAGAGAACATAGCGTTGCCTTGGTAGGTCCAGCGGCGGAGGAACTCTTTGATCCGGTTCCTG
AACAGGATCTATTTGAGGCGCTAAATGAAACCTTAACGCTATGGAACTCGCCGCCCGACTGGGCTGGCGA
TGAGCGAAATGTAGTGCTTACGTTGTCCCGCATTTGGTACAGCGCAGTAACCGGCAAAATCGCGCCGAAG
GATGTCGCTGCCGACTGGGCAATGGAGCGCCTGCCGGCCCAGTATCAGCCCGTCATACTTGAAGCTAGAC
AGGCTTATCTTGGACAAGAAGAAGATCGCTTGGCCTCGCGCGCAGATCAGTTGGAAGAATTTGTCCATTA
CGTAAAAGGCGAGATCACCAAGGTAGTCGGCAAATAACTGTCAGACCAAGTTTACTCATATATACTTTAG
ATTGATTTAAAACTTCATTTTTAATTTAAAAGGATCTAGGTGAAGATCCTTTTTGATAATCTCATGACCA
AAATCCCTTAACGTGAGTTTTCGTTCCACTGAGCGTCAGACCCCGTAGAAAAGATCAAAGGATCTTCTTG
AGATCCTTTTTTTCTGCGCGTAATCTGCTGCTTGCAAACAAAAAAACCACCGCTACCAGCGGTGGTTTGT
TTGCCGGATCAAGAGCTACCAACTCTTTTTCCGAAGGTAACTGGCTTCAGCAGAGCGCAGATACCAAATA
CTGTTCTTCTAGTGTAGCCGTAGTTAGGCCACCACTTCAAGAACTCTGTAGCACCGCCTACATACCTCGC
TCTGCTAATCCTGTTACCAGTGGCTGCTGCCAGTGGCGATAAGTCGTGTCTTACCGGGTTGGACTCAAGA
CGATAGTTACCGGATAAGGCGCAGCGGTCGGGCTGAACGGGGGGTTCGTGCACACAGCCCAGCTTGGAGC
GAACGACCTACACCGAACTGAGATACCTACAGCGTGAGCTATGAGAAAGCGCCACGCTTCCCGAAGGGAG
AAAGGCGGACAGGTATCCGGTAAGCGGCAGGGTCGGAACAGGAGAGCGCACGAGGGAGCTTCCAGGGGGA
AACGCCTGGTATCTTTATAGTCCTGTCGGGTTTCGCCACCTCTGACTTGAGCGTCGATTTTTGTGATGCT
CGTCAGGGGGGCGGAGCCTATGGAAAAACGCCAGCAACGCGGCCTTTTTACGGTTCCTGGCCTTTTGCTG
GCCTTTTGCTCACATGTTCTTTCCTGCGTTATCCCCTGATTCTGTGGATAACCGTATTACCGCCTTTGAG
TGAGCTGATACCGCTCGCCGCAGCCGAACGACCGAGCGCAGCGAGTCAGTGAGCGAGGAAGCGGAAGAGC
GCCCAATACGCAAACCGCCTCTCCCCGCGCGTTGGCCGATTCATTAATCACTCTGTGGTCTCAGCTTCAA
AGCAGAATGCTGAGCTAAAAGAAAGGCTTTTTCCATTTTCGAGAGACAATGAGAAAAGAAGAAGAAGAAG
AAGAAGAAGAAGAAGAAGAAAAGAGTAAATAATAAAGCCCCACAGGAGGCGAAGTTCTTGTAGCTCCATG
TTATCTAAGTTATTGATATTGTTTGCCCTATATTTTATTTCTGTCATTGTGTATGTTTTGTTCAGTTTCG
ATCTCCTTGCAAAATGCAGAGATTATGAGATGAATAAACTAAGTTATATTATTATACGTGTTAATATTCT
CCTCCTCTCTCTAGCTAGCCTTTTGTTTTCTCTTTTTCTTATTTGATTTTCTTTAAATCAATCCATTTTA
GGAGAGGGCCAGGGAGTGATCCAGCAAAACATGAAGATTAGAAGAAACTTCCCTCTTTTTTTTCCTGAAA
ACAATTTAACGTCGAGATTTATCTCTTTTTGTAATGGAATCATTTCTACAGTTATGACTAGATGAGACCA
CGAA
